Addgene plasmid #141060: pPB-DEST-R5R4-pPuroTK
Purpose: Mutisite Gateway mediated vector construction
Depositing lab: Hideyuki Okano. Depositing organization: Keio University. Publication: A versatile toolbox for knock-in gene targeting based on the Multisite Gateway technology. Yoshimatsu S, Sone T, Nakajima M, Sato T, Okochi R, Ishikawa M, Nakamura M, Sasaki E, Shiozawa S, Okano H. PLoS One. 2019 Aug 27;14(8):e0221164. doi: 10.1371/journal.pone.0221164. eCollection 2019. PubMed 31454364.
Backbone
  Vector backbone: pPB-MCSfw-pA
  Vector type: Mammalian Expression
Growth in bacteria
  Bacterial resistance: Chloramphenicol and Ampicillin, 25 & 100 μg/mL
  Growth temperature: 37°C
  Growth strain: ccdB Survival
  Copy number: High Copy
Gene/Insert
  Gene/Insert name: PuroTK
  Species: Synthetic
  Cloning method: Restriction Enzyme; 5′ cloning site Unknown (unknown if destroyed)
Terms and licenses: Academic/Nonprofit Terms; Industry Terms: Not Available to Industry
How to cite: pPB-DEST-R5R4-pPuroTK was a gift from Hideyuki Okano (Addgene plasmid # 141060 ; http://n2t.net/addgene:141060 ; RRID:Addgene_141060)
