[The description below was written by a language model from this plasmid's Addgene catalogue record and pLannotate feature annotations shown in this document.]
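Description:
pPB-DEST-R5R4-pPuroTK is a MultiSite Gateway destination vector built on the pPB-MCSfw-pA backbone and catalogued as a mammalian expression plasmid. The "pPB" prefix suggests a piggyBac transposon backbone, but no transposon terminal repeats appear in the feature table, so the record does not confirm this. In bacteria it replicates from a high-copy ColE1/pUC-type origin and also carries an f1 phage origin. The backbone has AmpR with its bla promoter, along with pBluescript-like remnants: a lacZα fragment, the lac promoter/operator, and T7 and T3 promoters.

The Gateway cassette lies between an attR5 site and a second attR site. The annotation software labels this second site attR1 with an overlapping attB4 core, but the construct name indicates it is attR4. Between the sites are a chloramphenicol resistance gene with its cat promoter and the ccdB toxin gene, next to a ccdA fragment. Because ccdB kills standard E. coli strains, the empty vector is propagated in a ccdB-tolerant strain under combined chloramphenicol and ampicillin selection. An LR recombination with compatible entry clones replaces the CmR-ccdB cassette with the desired fragments, and ccdB counter-selects against unrecombined vector.

Downstream of the cassette is the fixed payload, PuroTK. The mouse PGK promoter drives a puromycin N-acetyltransferase sequence followed directly by truncated herpes simplex virus thymidine kinase (ΔTK), ending in a PGK polyadenylation signal. This arrangement allows positive selection with puromycin and negative selection with nucleoside analogues such as ganciclovir in mammalian cells. The short TcR, HygR, dpnD and lacI hits are probably cloning remnants or spurious matches. The stated purpose is MultiSite Gateway-mediated vector construction, as part of a toolbox for building knock-in gene targeting constructs.
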