Features (pLannotate 1.2.2; 26 found; start..end, strand, type, name):
     30..458     -  rep_origin     f1 ori (sequence partly withheld): f1 bacteriophage origin of replication; arrow indicates direction of (+) strand synthesis
    463..620     -  CDS            lacZα (fragment): LacZα fragment of β-galactosidase; lacZ fragment
    623..641     +  promoter       T7 promoter: promoter for bacteriophage T7 RNA polymerase
   1021..1144    +  protein_bind   attR5: mutant version of attR; recombination site for the Gateway® LR reaction LR Clonase™
   1380..1532    -  CDS            dpnD (fragment): DPND_STRPN - Protein predicted: Swiss-Prot protein existence level 4. From Streptococcus pneumoniae serotype 4 (strain ATCC BAA-334 / TIGR4).
   1576..1878    -  CDS            ccdB: CCDB_ECOLI - Also known as G, letB, letD. Experimental evidence at protein level: Swiss-Prot protein existence level 1. Toxic component of a type II toxin-antitoxin (TA) system, functioning in plasmid maintainence. Responsible for the post- segregational killing (PSK) of plasmid-free cells, also referred to as a plasmid addiction system. Half-life of over 2 hours. Cell killing by CcdB is accompanied by filamentation, defects in chromosome and plasmid segregation, defects in cell division, formation of anucleate cells, decreased DNA synthesis and plasmid loss. Interferes with the activity of DN
   1883..2041    -  CDS            ccdA (fragment): CCDA_ECO57 - Also known as H, letA. Experimental evidence at protein level: Swiss-Prot protein existence level 1. Antitoxin component of a type II toxin-antitoxin (TA) system which inhibits the post-segregational killing (PSK) of plasmid-free cells, also referred to as a plasmid addiction system. Binds to and blocks the activity of CcdB; will also remove bound CcdB protein from the CcdB-GyrA complex by forming a CcdA-CcdB complex, a process termed rejuvenation. Functions as a transcriptional corepressor for the ccdAB operon, repression also requires CcdB (By similarity). From Escherichia coli
   2223..2881    -  CDS            CmR: chloramphenicol acetyltransferase; cat; confers resistance to chloramphenicol
   2882..2984    -  promoter       cat promoter: promoter of the E. coli cat gene encoding chloramphenicol acetyltransferase
   3162..3281    -  protein_bind   attR1: mutant version of attR; recombination site for the Gateway® LR reaction LR Clonase™
   3265..3285    -  protein_bind   attB4: mutant version of attB; core recombination site for the Gateway® BP reaction BP Clonase™
   3289..3310    +  misc_feature   MCS (fragment): pUC18/19 multiple cloning site
   3362..3461    +  CDS            TcR (fragment): tetracycline efflux protein; tet; confers resistance to tetracycline
   3472..3971    +  promoter       PGK promoter: mouse phosphoglycerate kinase 1 promoter
   3995..4591    +  CDS            PuroR (fragment): puromycin N-acetyltransferase; pac from Streptomyces; confers resistance to puromycin
   4598..5593    +  CDS            ΔTK: truncated herpes simplex virus thymidine kinase (Salomon et al., 1995) confers sensitivity to nucleoside analogs such as acyclovir or ganciclovir
   5608..5662    +  CDS            HygR (fragment): aminoglycoside phosphotransferase from E. coli confers resistance to hygromycin
   5666..5940    +  polyA_signal   PGK poly(A) signal (fragment): mouse phosphoglycerate kinase 1 polyadenylation signal
   6205..6223    -  promoter       T3 promoter: promoter for bacteriophage T3 RNA polymerase
   6268..6284    -  protein_bind   lac operator: The lac repressor binds to the lac operator to inhibit transcription in E. coli. This inhibition can be relieved by adding lactose or isopropyl-β-D-thiogalactopyranoside (IPTG). lac repressor encoded by lacI
   6292..6322    -  promoter       lac promoter: promoter for the E. coli lac operon
   6337..6358    -  protein_bind   CAP binding site: CAP binding activates transcription in the presence of cAMP. E. coli catabolite activator protein
   6371..6463    -  CDS            lacI (fragment): lac repressor; lacI; The lac repressor binds to the lac operator to inhibit transcription in E. coli. This inhibition can be relieved by adding lactose or isopropyl-β-D-thiogalactopyranoside (IPTG).
   6646..7234    -  rep_origin     ori: high-copy-number ColE1/pMB1/pBR322/pUC origin of replication
   7405..8265    -  CDS            AmpR: β-lactamase; bla; confers resistance to ampicillin, carbenicillin, and related antibiotics
   8266..8370    -  promoter       AmpR promoter: bla
>Addgene plasmid #141060 | pPB-DEST-R5R4-pPuroTK | addgene full sequence | sequence record 304930 | Addgene NGS Result
CTAAATTGTAAGCGTTAATATTTTGTTAAAATTCGCGTTAAATTTTTGTTAAATCAGCTCATTTTTTAAC
CAATAGGCCGAAATCGGCAAAATCCCTTATAAATCAAAAGAATAGACCGAGATAGGGT
[37 nt withheld, positions 129-165]
AAAGAACGTGGACTCCAACGTCAAAGG
[49 nt withheld, positions 193-241]
T
[91 nt withheld, positions 243-333]
G
[124 nt withheld, positions 335-458]
CCCATTCGCCATTCAGGCTGCGCAACTGTTGGGAAGGGCGATCGGTGCGGGCCTCTTCGCTATTACGCCA
GCTGGCGAAAGGGGGATGTGCTGCAAGGCGATTAAGTTGGGTAACGCCAGGGTTTTCCCAGTCACGACGT
TGTAAAACGACGGCCAGTGAATTGTAATACGACTCACTATAGGGCGAATTGGGTACCTTAACCCTAGAAA
GATAGTCTGCGTAAAATTGACGCATGCATTCTTGAAATATTGCTCTCTCTTTCTAAATAGCGCGAATCCG
TCGCTGTGCATTTAGGACATCTCAGTCGCCGCTTGGAGCTCCCGTGAGGCGTGCTTGTCAATGAGGTAAG
TGTCACTGATTTTGAACTATAACGACCGCGTGAGTCAAAATGACGCATGATTATCTTTTACGTGACTTTT
AAGATTTAACTCATACGATAATTATATTGTTATTTCATGTTCTACTTACGTGATAACTTATTATATATAT
ATTTTCTTGTTATAGATGATCCACTAGTAACGGCCGCCAGTGTGCTGGAATTCGCGGCCGCTAGAGTCGG
GGCAACTTTGTATACAAAAGTTGAACGAGAAACGTAAAATGATATAAATATCAATATATTAAATTAGATT
TTGCATAAAAAACAGACTACATAATACTGTAAAACACAACATATCCAGTCACTATGAATCAACTACTTAG
ATGGTATTAGTGACCTGTAGTCGACCGACAGCCTTCCAAATGTTCTTCGGGTGATGCTGCCAACTTAGTC
GACCGACAGCCTTCCAAATGTTCTTCTCAAACGGAATCGTCGTATCCAGCCTACTCGCTATTGTCCTCAA
TGCCGTATTAAATCATAAAAAGAAATAAGAAAAAGAGGTGCGAGCCTCTTTTTTGTGTGACAAAATAAAA
ACATCTACCTATTCATATACGCTAGTGTCATAGTCCTGAAAATCATCTGCATCAAGAACAATTTCACAAC
TCTTATACTTTTCTCTTACAAGTCGTTCGGCTTCATCTGGATTTTCAGCCTCTATACTTACTAAACGTGA
TAAAGTTTCTGTAATTTCTACTGTATCGACCTGCAGACTGGCTGTGTATAAGGGAGCCTGACATTTATAT
TCCCCAGAACATCAGGTTAATGGCGTTTTTGATGTCATTTTCGCGGTGGCTGAGATCAGCCACTTCTTCC
CCGATAACGGAGACCGGCACACTGGCCATATCGGTGGTCATCATGCGCCAGCTTTCATCCCCGATATGCA
CCACCGGGTAAAGTTCACGGGAGACTTTATCTGACAGCAGACGTGCACTGGCCAGGGGGATCACCATCCG
TCGCCCGGGCGTGTCAATAATATCACTCTGTACATCCACAAACAGACGATAACGGCTCTCTCTTTTATAG
GTGTAAACCTTAAACTGCATTTCACCAGCCCCTGTTCTCGTCAGCAAAAGAGCCGTTCATTTCAATAAAC
CGGGCGACCTCAGCCATCCCTTCCTGATTTTCCGCTTTCCAGCGTTCGGCACGCAGACGACGGGCTTCAT
TCTGCATGGTTGTGCTTACCAGACCGGAGATATTGACATCATATATGCCTTGAGCAACTGATAGCTGTCG
CTGTCAACTGTCACTGTAATACGCTGCTTCATAGCATACCTCTTTTTGACATACTTCGGGTATACATATC
AGTATATATTCTTATACCGCAAAAATCAGCGCGCAAATACGCATACTGTTATCTGGCTTTTAGTAAGCCG
GATCCACGCGGCGTTTACGCCCCCCCTGCCACTCATCGCAGTACTGTTGTAATTCATTAAGCATTCTGCC
GACATGGAAGCCATCACAAACGGCATGATGAACCTGAATCGCCAGCGGCATCAGCACCTTGTCGCCTTGC
GTATAATATTTGCCCATGGTGAAAACGGGGGCGAAGAAGTTGTCCATATTGGCCACGTTTAAATCAAAAC
TGGTGAAACTCACCCAGGGATTGGCTGAGACGAAAAACATATTCTCAATAAACCCTTTAGGGAAATAGGC
CAGGTTTTCACCGTAACACGCCACATCTTGCGAATATATGTGTAGAAACTGCCGGAAATCGTCGTGGTAT
TCACTCCAGAGCGATGAAAACGTTTCAGTTTGCTCATGGAAAACGGTGTAACAAGGGTGAACACTATCCC
ATATCACCAGCTCACCGTCTTTCATTGCCATACGGAATTCCGGATGAGCATTCATCAGGCGGGCAAGAAT
GTGAATAAAGGCCGGATAAAACTTGTGCTTATTTTTCTTTACGGTCTTTAAAAAGGCCGTAATATCCAGC
TGAACGGTCTGGTTATAGGTACATTGAGCAACTGACTGAAATGCCTCAAAATGTTCTTTACGATGCCATT
GGGATATATCAACGGTGGTATATCCAGTGATTTTTTTCTCCATTTTAGCTTCCTTAGCTCCTGAAAATCT
CGATAACTCAAAAAATACGCCCGGTAGTGATCTTATTTCATTATGGTGAAAGTTGGAACCTCTTACGTGC
CGATCAACGTCTCATTTTCGCCAAAAGTTGGCCCAGGGCTTCCCGGTATCAACAGGGACACCAGGATTTA
TTTATTCTGCGAAGTGATCTTCCGTCACAGGTATTTATTCGGCGCAAAGTGCGTCGGGTGATGCTGCCAA
CTTAGTCGACTACAGGTCACTAATACCATCTAAGTAGTTGATTCATAGTGACTGGATATGTTGTGTTTTA
CAGTATTATGTAGTCTGTTTTTTATGCAAAATCTAATTTAATATATTGATATTTATATCATTTTACGTTT
CTCGTTCAACTTTTCTATACAAAGTTGCCCCGACCTGCAGGCATGCAAGCTTTAATGCGGTAGTTTATCA
CAGTTAAATTGCTAACGCAGTCAGGCACCGTGTATGAAATCTAACAATGCGCTCATCGTCATCCTCGGCA
CCGTCACCCTGGATGCTGTAGGCATAGGCTTGGTTATGCCGGTACTGCCGGGCCTCTTGCGGGGAATTCT
ACCGGGTAGGGGAGGCGCTTTTCCCAAGGCAGTCTGGAGCATGCGCTTTAGCAGCCCCGCTGGGCACTTG
GCGCTACACAAGTGGCCTCTGGCCTCGCACACATTCCACATCCACCGGTAGGCGCCAACCGGCTCCGTTC
TTTGGTGGCCCCTTCGCGCCACCTTCTACTCCTCCCCTAGTCAGGAAGTTCCCCCCCGCCCCGCAGCTCG
CGTCGTGCAGGACGTGACAAATGGAAGTAGCACGTCTCACTAGTCTCGTGCAGATGGACAGCACCGCTGA
GCAATGGAAGCGGGTAGGCCTTTGGGGCAGCGGCCAATAGCAGCTTTGCTCCTTCGCTTTCTGGGCTCAG
AGGCTGGGAAGGGGTGGGTCCCGGGGCGGGCTCAGGGGCGGGCTCAGGGGCGGGGCGGGCGCCCGAAGGT
CCTCCGGAGGCCCGGCATTCTGCACGCTTCAAAAGCGCACGTCTGCCGCGCTGTTCTCCTCTTCCTCATC
TCCGGGCCTTTCGACCGATCATCAAGCTTGATCCTCATGACCGAGTACAAGCCCACGGTGCGCCTCGCCA
CCCGCGACGACGTCCCCAGGGCCGTACGCACCCTCGCCGCCGCGTTCGCCGACTACCCCGCCACGCGCCA
CACCGTCGATCCGGACCGCCACATCGAGCGGGTCACCGAGCTGCAAGAACTCTTCCTCACGCGCGTCGGG
CTCGACATCGGCAAGGTGTGGGTCGCGGACGACGGCGCCGCGGTGGCGGTCTGGACCACGCCGGAGAGCG
TCGAAGCGGGGGCGGTGTTCGCCGAGATCGGCCCGCGCATGGCCGAGTTGAGCGGTTCCCGGCTGGCCGC
GCAGCAACAGATGGAAGGCCTCCTGGCGCCGCACCGGCCCAAGGAGCCCGCGTGGTTCCTGGCCACCGTC
GGCGTCTCGCCCGACCACCAGGGCAAGGGTCTGGGCAGCGCCGTCGTGCTCCCCGGAGTGGAGGCGGCCG
AGCGCGCCGGGGTGCCCGCCTTCCTGGAGACCTCCGCGCCCCGCAACCTCCCCTTCTACGAGCGGCTCGG
CTTCACCGTCACCGCCGACGTCGAGGTGCCCGAAGGACCGCGCACCTGGTGCATGACCCGCAAGCCCGGT
GCCGGATCCATGCCCACGCTACTGCGGGTTTATATAGACGGTCCCCACGGGATGGGGAAAACCACCACCA
CGCAACTGCTGGTGGCCCTGGGTTCGCGCGACGATATCGTCTACGTACCCGAGCCGATGACTTACTGGCG
GGTGCTGGGGGCTTCCGAGACAATCGCGAACATCTACACCACACAACACCGCCTCGACCAGGGTGAGATA
TCGGCCGGGGACGCGGCGGTGGTAATGACAAGCGCCCAGATAACAATGGGCATGCCTTATGCCGTGACCG
ACGCCGTTCTGGCTCCTCATATCGGGGGGGAGGCTGGGAGCTCACATGCCCCGCCCCCGGCCCTCACCCT
CATCTTCGACCGCCATCCCATCGCCGCCCTCCTGTGCTACCCGGCCGCGCGGTACCTTATGGGCAGCATG
ACCCCCCAGGCCGTGCTGGCGTTCGTGGCCCTCATCCCGCCGACCTTGCCCGGCACCAACATCGTGCTTG
GGGCCCTTCCGGAGGACAGACACATCGACCGCCTGGCCAAACGCCAGCGCCCCGGCGAGCGGCTGGACCT
GGCTATGCTGGCTGCGATTCGCCGCGTTTACGGGCTACTTGCCAATACGGTGCGGTATCTGCAGTGCGGC
GGGTCGTGGCGGGAGGACTGGGGACAGCTTTCGGGGACGGCCGTGCCGCCCCAGGGTGCCGAGCCCCAGA
GCAACGCGGGCCCACGACCCCATATCGGGGACACGTTATTTACCCTGTTTCGGGCCCCCGAGTTGCTGGC
CCCCAACGGCGACCTGTATAACGTGTTTGCCTGGGCCTTGGACGTCTTGGCCAAACGCCTCCGTTCCATG
CACGTCTTTATCCTGGATTACGACCAATCGCCCGCCGGCTGCCGGGACGCCCTGCTGCAACTTACCTCCG
GGATGGTCCAGACCCACGTCACCACCCCCGGCTCCATACCGACGATATGCGACCTGGCGCGCACGTTTGC
CCGGGAGATGGGGGAGGCTAACTGAGCTCTAGCTTATCGACTCGCCGATAGTGGAAACCGACGCCCCAGC
ACTCGTCCGAGGGCAAAGGAATAGTCGAGAAATTGATGATCTATTAAACAATAAAGATGTCCACATGGAA
GTTTTTCCTGTCATACTTTGTTAAGAAGGGTGAGAACAGAGTACCTACATTTTGAATGGAAGGATTGGAG
CTACGGGGGTGGGGGTGGGGTGGGATTAGATAAATGCCTGCTCTTTACTGAAGGCTCTTTACTATTGCTT
TATGATAATGTTTCATAGTTGGATATCATAATTTAAACAAGCAAAACCAAATTAAGGGCCAGCTCATTCC
TCCCACTCATGATCTATAGATCCATCAGATCCTTTGTTACTTTATAGAAGAAATTTTGAGTTTTTGTTTT
TTTTTAATAAATAAATAAACATAAATAAATTGTTTGTTGAATTTATTATTAGTATGTAAGTGTAAATATA
ATAAAACTTAATATCTATTCAAATTAATAAATAAACCTCGATATACAGACCGATAAAACACATGCGTCAA
TTTTACGCATGATTATCTTTAACGTACGTCACAATATGATTATCTTTCTAGGGTTAAAGAGCTCCAGCTT
TTGTTCCCTTTAGTGAGGGTTAATTTCGAGCTTGGCGTAATCATGGTCATAGCTGTTTCCTGTGTGAAAT
TGTTATCCGCTCACAATTCCACACAACATACGAGCCGGAAGCATAAAGTGTAAAGCCTGGGGTGCCTAAT
GAGTGAGCTAACTCACATTAATTGCGTTGCGCTCACTGCCCGCTTTCCAGTCGGGAAACCTGTCGTGCCA
GCTGCATTAATGAATCGGCCAACGCGCGGGGAGAGGCGGTTTGCGTATTGGGCGCTCTTCCGCTTCCTCG
CTCACTGACTCGCTGCGCTCGGTCGTTCGGCTGCGGCGAGCGGTATCAGCTCACTCAAAGGCGGTAATAC
GGTTATCCACAGAATCAGGGGATAACGCAGGAAAGAACATGTGAGCAAAAGGCCAGCAAAAGGCCAGGAA
CCGTAAAAAGGCCGCGTTGCTGGCGTTTTTCCATAGGCTCCGCCCCCCTGACGAGCATCACAAAAATCGA
CGCTCAAGTCAGAGGTGGCGAAACCCGACAGGACTATAAAGATACCAGGCGTTTCCCCCTGGAAGCTCCC
TCGTGCGCTCTCCTGTTCCGACCCTGCCGCTTACCGGATACCTGTCCGCCTTTCTCCCTTCGGGAAGCGT
GGCGCTTTCTCATAGCTCACGCTGTAGGTATCTCAGTTCGGTGTAGGTCGTTCGCTCCAAGCTGGGCTGT
GTGCACGAACCCCCCGTTCAGCCCGACCGCTGCGCCTTATCCGGTAACTATCGTCTTGAGTCCAACCCGG
TAAGACACGACTTATCGCCACTGGCAGCAGCCACTGGTAACAGGATTAGCAGAGCGAGGTATGTAGGCGG
TGCTACAGAGTTCTTGAAGTGGTGGCCTAACTACGGCTACACTAGAAGAACAGTATTTGGTATCTGCGCT
CTGCTGAAGCCAGTTACCTTCGGAAAAAGAGTTGGTAGCTCTTGATCCGGCAAACAAACCACCGCTGGTA
GCGGTGGTTTTTTTGTTTGCAAGCAGCAGATTACGCGCAGAAAAAAAGGATCTCAAGAAGATCCTTTGAT
CTTTTCTACGGGGTCTGACGCTCAGTGGAACGAAAACTCACGTTAAGGGATTTTGGTCATGAGATTATCA
AAAAGGATCTTCACCTAGATCCTTTTAAATTAAAAATGAAGTTTTAAATCAATCTAAAGTATATATGAGT
AAACTTGGTCTGACAGTTACCAATGCTTAATCAGTGAGGCACCTATCTCAGCGATCTGTCTATTTCGTTC
ATCCATAGTTGCCTGACTCCCCGTCGTGTAGATAACTACGATACGGGAGGGCTTACCATCTGGCCCCAGT
GCTGCAATGATACCGCGAGACCCACGCTCACCGGCTCCAGATTTATCAGCAATAAACCAGCCAGCCGGAA
GGGCCGAGCGCAGAAGTGGTCCTGCAACTTTATCCGCCTCCATCCAGTCTATTAATTGTTGCCGGGAAGC
TAGAGTAAGTAGTTCGCCAGTTAATAGTTTGCGCAACGTTGTTGCCATTGCTACAGGCATCGTGGTGTCA
CGCTCGTCGTTTGGTATGGCTTCATTCAGCTCCGGTTCCCAACGATCAAGGCGAGTTACATGATCCCCCA
TGTTGTGCAAAAAAGCGGTTAGCTCCTTCGGTCCTCCGATCGTTGTCAGAAGTAAGTTGGCCGCAGTGTT
ATCACTCATGGTTATGGCAGCACTGCATAATTCTCTTACTGTCATGCCATCCGTAAGATGCTTTTCTGTG
ACTGGTGAGTACTCAACCAAGTCATTCTGAGAATAGTGTATGCGGCGACCGAGTTGCTCTTGCCCGGCGT
CAATACGGGATAATACCGCGCCACATAGCAGAACTTTAAAAGTGCTCATCATTGGAAAACGTTCTTCGGG
GCGAAAACTCTCAAGGATCTTACCGCTGTTGAGATCCAGTTCGATGTAACCCACTCGTGCACCCAACTGA
TCTTCAGCATCTTTTACTTTCACCAGCGTTTCTGGGTGAGCAAAAACGGGAAGGCAAAATGCCGCAAAAA
AGGGAATAAGGGCGACACGGAAATGTTGAATACTCATACTCTTCCTTTTTCAATATTATTGAAGCATTTA
TCAGGGTTATTGTCTCATGAGCGGATACATATTTGAATGTATTTAGAAAAATAAACAAATAGGGGTTCCG
CGCACATTTCCCCGAAAAGTGCCAC
